Addgene plasmid #167295: pSpCas9nucl-T2A-mCherry - BAKgRNA1- BAKgRNA2
Purpose: Plasmid encoding for 2 gRNAs targeting the human BAK gene and a CMV driven nuclease Cas9 followed by self-cleaving mCherry
Depositing lab: Agnel Sfeir. Depositing organization: NYU Grossman School of Medicine. Publication: Nuclear sensing of breaks in mitochondrial DNA enhances immune surveillance. Tigano M, Vargas DC, Tremblay-Belzile S, Fu Y, Sfeir A. Nature. 2021 Mar;591(7850):477-481. doi: 10.1038/s41586-021-03269-w. Epub 2021 Feb 24. PubMed 33627873.
Backbone
  Vector backbone: PX458
  Total vector size (bp): 9720
  Modifications to backbone: Inserted a second U6 gRNA expression cassette
  Vector type: Mammalian Expression
Growth in bacteria
  Bacterial resistance: Ampicillin, 100 μg/mL
  Growth temperature: 37°C
  Growth strain: DH5alpha
  Copy number: High Copy
Gene/Insert
  Gene/Insert name: BAK
  gRNA/shRNA sequence: GCATGAAGTCGACCACGAAG, GGCCATGCTGGTAGACGTGT
  Species: H. sapiens (human)
  Entrez Gene: BAK1 (a.k.a. BAK, BAK-LIKE, BCL2L7, CDN1)
Terms and licenses: Academic/Nonprofit Terms; Industry Terms: Not Available to Industry
Depositor comments: Please visit https://www.biorxiv.org/content/10.1101/2020.01.31.929075v1 for bioRxiv preprint.
How to cite: pSpCas9nucl-T2A-mCherry - BAKgRNA1- BAKgRNA2 was a gift from Agnel Sfeir (Addgene plasmid # 167295 ; http://n2t.net/addgene:167295 ; RRID:Addgene_167295)
