[The description below was written by a language model from this plasmid's Addgene catalogue record and pLannotate feature annotations shown in this document.]
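Description:
pSpCas9nucl-T2A-mCherry - BAKgRNA1- BAKgRNA2 is a mammalian expression plasmid of about 9.7 kb, built on the PX458 all-in-one CRISPR backbone. It delivers nuclease-active Streptococcus pyogenes Cas9 together with two guide RNAs against the human BAK1 (BAK) gene. In bacteria it replicates from a high-copy ColE1/pUC-type origin and is selected with ampicillin through the bla gene. An f1/M13 phage origin is also annotated, as is a single AAV2 ITR downstream of the expression cassette. This lone ITR appears to be a backbone remnant rather than part of a functional AAV packaging arrangement.

The backbone was modified by adding a second U6 cassette, so two tandem human U6 (RNA polymerase III) promoters each drive a BAK-targeting spacer fused to the SpCas9 gRNA scaffold. Using two guides against one gene generally raises the chance of disruption and can delete the segment between the cut sites.

The catalogue describes Cas9 expression as CMV driven. The feature tables, however, show a hybrid promoter made of the CMV enhancer, the chicken β-actin promoter and a hybrid intron. Cas9 carries a C-terminal nucleoplasmin nuclear localization signal and is followed by mCherry and a bGH polyadenylation signal. The T2A named in the plasmid title is not annotated separately, but it would sit in the short gap between the NLS and mCherry. There it would release the red reporter as a separate protein, so transfected cells can be identified or sorted by fluorescence.

The two sequence records (one from repository sequencing, one from the depositor) have different start points and differ slightly in length, but they show the same architecture. The plasmid is suited to generating BAK knockout human cells. The associated publication concerns nuclear sensing of mitochondrial DNA breaks and immune surveillance.
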