Features (pLannotate 1.2.2; 23 found; start..end, strand, type, name):
      1..241     +  promoter       U6 promoter: RNA polymerase III promoter for human U6 snRNA
    270..345     +  misc_RNA       gRNA scaffold: guide RNA scaffold for the Streptococcus pyogenes CRISPR/Cas9 system
    352..395     +  misc_RNA       gRNA scaffold (fragment): guide RNA scaffold for the Streptococcus pyogenes CRISPR/Cas9 system
    436..676     +  promoter       U6 promoter: RNA polymerase III promoter for human U6 snRNA
    705..780     +  misc_RNA       gRNA scaffold: guide RNA scaffold for the Streptococcus pyogenes CRISPR/Cas9 system
    787..830     +  misc_RNA       gRNA scaffold (fragment): guide RNA scaffold for the Streptococcus pyogenes CRISPR/Cas9 system
    871..1156    +  enhancer       CMV enhancer: human cytomegalovirus immediate early enhancer; contains an 18-bp deletion relative to the standard CMV enhancer
   1158..1279    +  promoter       chicken β-actin promoter (fragment): contains a 21-bp deletion relative to the standard chicken β-actin promoter
   1280..1381    +  promoter       chicken β-actin promoter (fragment): contains a 21-bp deletion relative to the standard chicken β-actin promoter
   1382..1609    +  intron         hybrid intron: hybrid between chicken β-actin (CBA) and minute virus of mice (MMV) introns (Gray et al., 2011)
   1747..3348    +  CDS            Cas9(N): N-terminal portion of Streptococcus pyogenes Cas9 (Zetsche et al., 2015)
   3349..5847    +  CDS            Cas9(C): C-terminal portion of Streptococcus pyogenes Cas9 (Zetsche et al., 2015)
   5848..5895    +  CDS            nucleoplasmin NLS: bipartite nuclear localization signal from nucleoplasmin
   5956..6663    +  CDS            mCherry: mCherry is a basic (constitutively fluorescent) red fluorescent protein published in 2004, derived from Discosoma sp.. It is reported to be a very rapidly-maturing monomer with low acid sensitivity.
   6697..6808    +  polyA_signal   bGH poly(A) signal: bovine growth hormone polyadenylation signal
   6913..7053    +  repeat_region  AAV2 ITR: inverted terminal repeat of adeno-associated virus serotype 2 inverted
   7058..7109    -  misc_feature   bom (fragment): basis of mobility region from pBR322
   7128..7583    +  rep_origin     f1 ori (sequence partly withheld): f1 bacteriophage origin of replication; arrow indicates direction of (+) strand synthesis
   7584..7633    -  misc_feature   bom (fragment): basis of mobility region from pBR322
   7735..7770    -  CDS            rop (fragment): Rop protein, which maintains plasmids at low copy number; rop
   7865..7969    +  promoter       AmpR promoter: bla
   7970..8830    +  CDS            AmpR: β-lactamase; bla; confers resistance to ampicillin, carbenicillin, and related antibiotics
   9001..9589    +  rep_origin     ori: high-copy-number ColE1/pMB1/pBR322/pUC origin of replication
>Addgene plasmid #167295 | pSpCas9nucl-T2A-mCherry - BAKgRNA1- BAKgRNA2 | addgene full sequence | sequence record 330055 | Addgene NGS Result
GAGGGCCTATTTCCCATGATTCCTTCATATTTGCATATACGATACAAGGCTGTTAGAGAGATAATTGGAA
TTAATTTGACTGTAAACACAAAGATATTAGTACAAAATACGTGACGTAGAAAGTAATAATTTCTTGGGTA
GTTTGCAGTTTTAAAATTATGTTTTAAAATGGACTATCATATGCTTACCGTAACTTGAAAGTATTTCGAT
TTCTTGGCTTTATATATCTTGTGGAAAGGACGAAACACCGCATGAAGTCGACCACGAAGGTTTTAGAGCT
AGAAATAGCAAGTTAAAATAAGGCTAGTCCGTTATCAACTTGAAAAAGTGGCACCGAGTCGGTGCTTTTT
TGTTTTAGAGCTAGAAATAGCAAGTTAAAATAAGGCTAGTCCGTTTTTAGCGCGTGCGCCAATTCTGCAG
ACAAATGGCTCTAGAGAGGGCCTATTTCCCATGATTCCTTCATATTTGCATATACGATACAAGGCTGTTA
GAGAGATAATTGGAATTAATTTGACTGTAAACACAAAGATATTAGTACAAAATACGTGACGTAGAAAGTA
ATAATTTCTTGGGTAGTTTGCAGTTTTAAAATTATGTTTTAAAATGGACTATCATATGCTTACCGTAACT
TGAAAGTATTTCGATTTCTTGGCTTTATATATCTTGTGGAAAGGACGAAACACCGGCCATGCTGGTAGAC
GTGTGTTTTAGAGCTAGAAATAGCAAGTTAAAATAAGGCTAGTCCGTTATCAACTTGAAAAAGTGGCACC
GAGTCGGTGCTTTTTTGTTTTAGAGCTAGAAATAGCAAGTTAAAATAAGGCTAGTCCGTTTTTAGCGCGT
GCGCCAATTCTGCAGACAAATGGCGGTACCCGTTACATAACTTACGGTAAATGGCCCGCCTGGCTGACCG
CCCAACGACCCCCGCCCATTGACGTCAATAGTAACGCCAATAGGGACTTTCCATTGACGTCAATGGGTGG
AGTATTTACGGTAAACTGCCCACTTGGCAGTACATCAAGTGTATCATATGCCAAGTACGCCCCCTATTGA
CGTCAATGACGGTAAATGGCCCGCCTGGCATTGTGCCCAGTACATGACCTTATGGGACTTTCCTACTTGG
CAGTACATCTACGTATTAGTCATCGCTATTACCATGGTCGAGGTGAGCCCCACGTTCTGCTTCACTCTCC
CCATCTCCCCCCCCTCCCCACCCCCAATTTTGTATTTATTTATTTTTTAATTATTTTGTGCAGCGATGGG
GGCGGGGGGGGGGGGGGGGGGTGCGGCGGCAGCCAATCAGAGCGGCGCGCTCCGAAAGTTTCCTTTTATG
GCGAGGCGGCGGCGGCGGCGGCCCTATAAAAAGCGAAGCGCGCGGCGGGCGGGAGTCGCTGCGCGCTGCC
TTCGCCCCGTGCCCCGCTCCGCCGCCGCCTCGCGCCGCCCGCCCCGGCTCTGACTGACCGCGTTACTCCC
ACAGGTGAGCGGGCGGGACGGCCCTTCTCCTCCGGGCTGTAATTAGCTGAGCAAGAGGTAAGGGTTTAAG
GGATGGTTGGTTGGTGGGGTATTAATGTTTAATTACCTGGAGCACCTGCCTGAAATCACTTTTTTTCAGG
TTGGACCGGTGCCACCATGGACTATAAGGACCACGACGGAGACTACAAGGATCATGATATTGATTACAAA
GACGATGACGATAAGATGGCCCCAAAGAAGAAGCGGAAGGTCGGTATCCACGGAGTCCCAGCAGCCGACA
AGAAGTACAGCATCGGCCTGGACATCGGCACCAACTCTGTGGGCTGGGCCGTGATCACCGACGAGTACAA
GGTGCCCAGCAAGAAATTCAAGGTGCTGGGCAACACCGACCGGCACAGCATCAAGAAGAACCTGATCGGA
GCCCTGCTGTTCGACAGCGGCGAAACAGCCGAGGCCACCCGGCTGAAGAGAACCGCCAGAAGAAGATACA
CCAGACGGAAGAACCGGATCTGCTATCTGCAAGAGATCTTCAGCAACGAGATGGCCAAGGTGGACGACAG
CTTCTTCCACAGACTGGAAGAGTCCTTCCTGGTGGAAGAGGATAAGAAGCACGAGCGGCACCCCATCTTC
GGCAACATCGTGGACGAGGTGGCCTACCACGAGAAGTACCCCACCATCTACCACCTGAGAAAGAAACTGG
TGGACAGCACCGACAAGGCCGACCTGCGGCTGATCTATCTGGCCCTGGCCCACATGATCAAGTTCCGGGG
CCACTTCCTGATCGAGGGCGACCTGAACCCCGACAACAGCGACGTGGACAAGCTGTTCATCCAGCTGGTG
CAGACCTACAACCAGCTGTTCGAGGAAAACCCCATCAACGCCAGCGGCGTGGACGCCAAGGCCATCCTGT
CTGCCAGACTGAGCAAGAGCAGACGGCTGGAAAATCTGATCGCCCAGCTGCCCGGCGAGAAGAAGAATGG
CCTGTTCGGAAACCTGATTGCCCTGAGCCTGGGCCTGACCCCCAACTTCAAGAGCAACTTCGACCTGGCC
GAGGATGCCAAACTGCAGCTGAGCAAGGACACCTACGACGACGACCTGGACAACCTGCTGGCCCAGATCG
GCGACCAGTACGCCGACCTGTTTCTGGCCGCCAAGAACCTGTCCGACGCCATCCTGCTGAGCGACATCCT
GAGAGTGAACACCGAGATCACCAAGGCCCCCCTGAGCGCCTCTATGATCAAGAGATACGACGAGCACCAC
CAGGACCTGACCCTGCTGAAAGCTCTCGTGCGGCAGCAGCTGCCTGAGAAGTACAAAGAGATTTTCTTCG
ACCAGAGCAAGAACGGCTACGCCGGCTACATTGACGGCGGAGCCAGCCAGGAAGAGTTCTACAAGTTCAT
CAAGCCCATCCTGGAAAAGATGGACGGCACCGAGGAACTGCTCGTGAAGCTGAACAGAGAGGACCTGCTG
CGGAAGCAGCGGACCTTCGACAACGGCAGCATCCCCCACCAGATCCACCTGGGAGAGCTGCACGCCATTC
TGCGGCGGCAGGAAGATTTTTACCCATTCCTGAAGGACAACCGGGAAAAGATCGAGAAGATCCTGACCTT
CCGCATCCCCTACTACGTGGGCCCTCTGGCCAGGGGAAACAGCAGATTCGCCTGGATGACCAGAAAGAGC
GAGGAAACCATCACCCCCTGGAACTTCGAGGAAGTGGTGGACAAGGGCGCTTCCGCCCAGAGCTTCATCG
AGCGGATGACCAACTTCGATAAGAACCTGCCCAACGAGAAGGTGCTGCCCAAGCACAGCCTGCTGTACGA
GTACTTCACCGTGTATAACGAGCTGACCAAAGTGAAATACGTGACCGAGGGAATGAGAAAGCCCGCCTTC
CTGAGCGGCGAGCAGAAAAAGGCCATCGTGGACCTGCTGTTCAAGACCAACCGGAAAGTGACCGTGAAGC
AGCTGAAAGAGGACTACTTCAAGAAAATCGAGTGCTTCGACTCCGTGGAAATCTCCGGCGTGGAAGATCG
GTTCAACGCCTCCCTGGGCACATACCACGATCTGCTGAAAATTATCAAGGACAAGGACTTCCTGGACAAT
GAGGAAAACGAGGACATTCTGGAAGATATCGTGCTGACCCTGACACTGTTTGAGGACAGAGAGATGATCG
AGGAACGGCTGAAAACCTATGCCCACCTGTTCGACGACAAAGTGATGAAGCAGCTGAAGCGGCGGAGATA
CACCGGCTGGGGCAGGCTGAGCCGGAAGCTGATCAACGGCATCCGGGACAAGCAGTCCGGCAAGACAATC
CTGGATTTCCTGAAGTCCGACGGCTTCGCCAACAGAAACTTCATGCAGCTGATCCACGACGACAGCCTGA
CCTTTAAAGAGGACATCCAGAAAGCCCAGGTGTCCGGCCAGGGCGATAGCCTGCACGAGCACATTGCCAA
TCTGGCCGGCAGCCCCGCCATTAAGAAGGGCATCCTGCAGACAGTGAAGGTGGTGGACGAGCTCGTGAAA
GTGATGGGCCGGCACAAGCCCGAGAACATCGTGATCGAAATGGCCAGAGAGAACCAGACCACCCAGAAGG
GACAGAAGAACAGCCGCGAGAGAATGAAGCGGATCGAAGAGGGCATCAAAGAGCTGGGCAGCCAGATCCT
GAAAGAACACCCCGTGGAAAACACCCAGCTGCAGAACGAGAAGCTGTACCTGTACTACCTGCAGAATGGG
CGGGATATGTACGTGGACCAGGAACTGGACATCAACCGGCTGTCCGACTACGATGTGGACCATATCGTGC
CTCAGAGCTTTCTGAAGGACGACTCCATCGACAACAAGGTGCTGACCAGAAGCGACAAGAACCGGGGCAA
GAGCGACAACGTGCCCTCCGAAGAGGTCGTGAAGAAGATGAAGAACTACTGGCGGCAGCTGCTGAACGCC
AAGCTGATTACCCAGAGAAAGTTCGACAATCTGACCAAGGCCGAGAGAGGCGGCCTGAGCGAACTGGATA
AGGCCGGCTTCATCAAGAGACAGCTGGTGGAAACCCGGCAGATCACAAAGCACGTGGCACAGATCCTGGA
CTCCCGGATGAACACTAAGTACGACGAGAATGACAAGCTGATCCGGGAAGTGAAAGTGATCACCCTGAAG
TCCAAGCTGGTGTCCGATTTCCGGAAGGATTTCCAGTTTTACAAAGTGCGCGAGATCAACAACTACCACC
ACGCCCACGACGCCTACCTGAACGCCGTCGTGGGAACCGCCCTGATCAAAAAGTACCCTAAGCTGGAAAG
CGAGTTCGTGTACGGCGACTACAAGGTGTACGACGTGCGGAAGATGATCGCCAAGAGCGAGCAGGAAATC
GGCAAGGCTACCGCCAAGTACTTCTTCTACAGCAACATCATGAACTTTTTCAAGACCGAGATTACCCTGG
CCAACGGCGAGATCCGGAAGCGGCCTCTGATCGAGACAAACGGCGAAACCGGGGAGATCGTGTGGGATAA
GGGCCGGGATTTTGCCACCGTGCGGAAAGTGCTGAGCATGCCCCAAGTGAATATCGTGAAAAAGACCGAG
GTGCAGACAGGCGGCTTCAGCAAAGAGTCTATCCTGCCCAAGAGGAACAGCGATAAGCTGATCGCCAGAA
AGAAGGACTGGGACCCTAAGAAGTACGGCGGCTTCGACAGCCCCACCGTGGCCTATTCTGTGCTGGTGGT
GGCCAAAGTGGAAAAGGGCAAGTCCAAGAAACTGAAGAGTGTGAAAGAGCTGCTGGGGATCACCATCATG
GAAAGAAGCAGCTTCGAGAAGAATCCCATCGACTTTCTGGAAGCCAAGGGCTACAAAGAAGTGAAAAAGG
ACCTGATCATCAAGCTGCCTAAGTACTCCCTGTTCGAGCTGGAAAACGGCCGGAAGAGAATGCTGGCCTC
TGCCGGCGAACTGCAGAAGGGAAACGAACTGGCCCTGCCCTCCAAATATGTGAACTTCCTGTACCTGGCC
AGCCACTATGAGAAGCTGAAGGGCTCCCCCGAGGATAATGAGCAGAAACAGCTGTTTGTGGAACAGCACA
AGCACTACCTGGACGAGATCATCGAGCAGATCAGCGAGTTCTCCAAGAGAGTGATCCTGGCCGACGCTAA
TCTGGACAAAGTGCTGTCCGCCTACAACAAGCACCGGGATAAGCCCATCAGAGAGCAGGCCGAGAATATC
ATCCACCTGTTTACCCTGACCAATCTGGGAGCCCCTGCCGCCTTCAAGTACTTTGACACCACCATCGACC
GGAAGAGGTACACCAGCACCAAAGAGGTGCTGGACGCCACCCTGATCCACCAGAGCATCACCGGCCTGTA
CGAGACACGGATCGACCTGTCTCAGCTGGGAGGCGACAAAAGGCCGGCGGCCACGAAAAAGGCCGGCCAG
GCAAAAAAGAAAAAGGAATTCGAAGGAAGGGGCTCTTTGCTTACTTGTGGAGATGTTGAGGAAAATCCAG
GACCCATGGTGAGCAAGGGCGAGGAGGATAACATGGCCATCATCAAGGAGTTCATGCGCTTCAAGGTGCA
CATGGAGGGCTCCGTGAACGGCCACGAGTTCGAGATCGAGGGCGAGGGCGAGGGCCGCCCCTACGAGGGC
ACCCAGACCGCCAAGCTGAAGGTGACCAAGGGTGGCCCCCTGCCCTTCGCCTGGGACATCCTGTCCCCTC
AGTTCATGTACGGCTCCAAGGCCTACGTGAAGCACCCCGCCGACATCCCCGACTACTTGAAGCTGTCCTT
CCCCGAGGGCTTCAAGTGGGAGCGCGTGATGAACTTCGAGGACGGCGGCGTGGTGACCGTGACCCAGGAC
TCCTCCCTGCAGGACGGCGAGTTCATCTACAAGGTGAAGCTGCGCGGCACCAACTTCCCCTCCGACGGCC
CCGTAATGCAGAAGAAGACCATGGGCTGGGAGGCCTCCTCCGAGCGGATGTACCCCGAGGACGGCGCCCT
GAAGGGCGAGATCAAGCAGAGGCTGAAGCTGAAGGACGGCGGCCACTACGACGCTGAGGTCAAGACCACC
TACAAGGCCAAGAAGCCCGTGCAGCTGCCCGGCGCCTACAACGTCAACATCAAGTTGGACATCACCTCCC
ACAACGAGGACTACACCATCGTGGAACAGTACGAACGCGCCGAGGGCCGCCACTCCACCGGCGGCATGGA
CGAGCTGTACAAGGAATTCTAACTAGAGCTCGCTGATCAGCCTCGACTGTGCCTTCTAGTTGCCAGCCAT
CTGTTGTTTGCCCCTCCCCCGTGCCTTCCTTGACCCTGGAAGGTGCCACTCCCACTGTCCTTTCCTAATA
AAATGAGGAAATTGCATCGCATTGTCTGAGTAGGTGTCATTCTATTCTGGGGGGTGGGGTGGGGCAGGAC
AGCAAGGGGGAGGATTGGGAAGAGAATAGCAGGCATGCTGGGGAGCGGCCGCAGGAACCCCTAGTGATGG
AGTTGGCCACTCCCTCTCTGCGCGCTCGCTCGCTCACTGAGGCCGGGCGACCAAAGGTCGCCCGACGCCC
GGGCTTTGCCCGGGCGGCCTCAGTGAGCGAGCGAGCGCGCAGCTGCCTGCAGGGGCGCCTGATGCGGTAT
TTTCTCCTTACGCATCTGTGCGGTATTTCACACCGCATA
[95 nt withheld, positions 7110-7204]
T
[46 nt withheld, positions 7206-7251]
C
[141 nt withheld, positions 7253-7393]
CCTTTGACGTTGGAGTCCACGTTCTTT
[37 nt withheld, positions 7421-7457]
ACTCTATCTCGGGCTATTCTTTTGATTTATAAGGGATTTTGCCGATTTCGGTCTATTGGTTAAAAAATGA
GCTGATTTAACAAAAATTTAACGCGAATTTTAACAAAATATTAACGTTTACAATTTTATGGTGCACTCTC
AGTACAATCTGCTCTGATGCCGCATAGTTAAGCCAGCCCCGACACCCGCCAACACCCGCTGACGCGCCCT
GACGGGCTTGTCTGCTCCCGGCATCCGCTTACAGACAAGCTGTGACCGTCTCCGGGAGCTGCATGTGTCA
GAGGTTTTCACCGTCATCACCGAAACGCGCGAGACGAAAGGGCCTCGTGATACGCCTATTTTTATAGGTT
AATGTCATGATAATAATGGTTTCTTAGACGTCAGGTGGCACTTTTCGGGGAAATGTGCGCGGAACCCCTA
TTTGTTTATTTTTCTAAATACATTCAAATATGTATCCGCTCATGAGACAATAACCCTGATAAATGCTTCA
ATAATATTGAAAAAGGAAGAGTATGAGTATTCAACATTTCCGTGTCGCCCTTATTCCCTTTTTTGCGGCA
TTTTGCCTTCCTGTTTTTGCTCACCCAGAAACGCTGGTGAAAGTAAAAGATGCTGAAGATCAGTTGGGTG
CACGAGTGGGTTACATCGAACTGGATCTCAACAGCGGTAAGATCCTTGAGAGTTTTCGCCCCGAAGAACG
TTTTCCAATGATGAGCACTTTTAAAGTTCTGCTATGTGGCGCGGTATTATCCCGTATTGACGCCGGGCAA
GAGCAACTCGGTCGCCGCATACACTATTCTCAGAATGACTTGGTTGAGTACTCACCAGTCACAGAAAAGC
ATCTTACGGATGGCATGACAGTAAGAGAATTATGCAGTGCTGCCATAACCATGAGTGATAACACTGCGGC
CAACTTACTTCTGACAACGATCGGAGGACCGAAGGAGCTAACCGCTTTTTTGCACAACATGGGGGATCAT
GTAACTCGCCTTGATCGTTGGGAACCGGAGCTGAATGAAGCCATACCAAACGACGAGCGTGACACCACGA
TGCCTGTAGCAATGGCAACAACGTTGCGCAAACTATTAACTGGCGAACTACTTACTCTAGCTTCCCGGCA
ACAATTAATAGACTGGATGGAGGCGGATAAAGTTGCAGGACCACTTCTGCGCTCGGCCCTTCCGGCTGGC
TGGTTTATTGCTGATAAATCTGGAGCCGGTGAGCGTGGAAGCCGCGGTATCATTGCAGCACTGGGGCCAG
ATGGTAAGCCCTCCCGTATCGTAGTTATCTACACGACGGGGAGTCAGGCAACTATGGATGAACGAAATAG
ACAGATCGCTGAGATAGGTGCCTCACTGATTAAGCATTGGTAACTGTCAGACCAAGTTTACTCATATATA
CTTTAGATTGATTTAAAACTTCATTTTTAATTTAAAAGGATCTAGGTGAAGATCCTTTTTGATAATCTCA
TGACCAAAATCCCTTAACGTGAGTTTTCGTTCCACTGAGCGTCAGACCCCGTAGAAAAGATCAAAGGATC
TTCTTGAGATCCTTTTTTTCTGCGCGTAATCTGCTGCTTGCAAACAAAAAAACCACCGCTACCAGCGGTG
GTTTGTTTGCCGGATCAAGAGCTACCAACTCTTTTTCCGAAGGTAACTGGCTTCAGCAGAGCGCAGATAC
CAAATACTGTTCTTCTAGTGTAGCCGTAGTTAGGCCACCACTTCAAGAACTCTGTAGCACCGCCTACATA
CCTCGCTCTGCTAATCCTGTTACCAGTGGCTGCTGCCAGTGGCGATAAGTCGTGTCTTACCGGGTTGGAC
TCAAGACGATAGTTACCGGATAAGGCGCAGCGGTCGGGCTGAACGGGGGGTTCGTGCACACAGCCCAGCT
TGGAGCGAACGACCTACACCGAACTGAGATACCTACAGCGTGAGCTATGAGAAAGCGCCACGCTTCCCGA
AGGGAGAAAGGCGGACAGGTATCCGGTAAGCGGCAGGGTCGGAACAGGAGAGCGCACGAGGGAGCTTCCA
GGGGGAAACGCCTGGTATCTTTATAGTCCTGTCGGGTTTCGCCACCTCTGACTTGAGCGTCGATTTTTGT
GATGCTCGTCAGGGGGGCGGAGCCTATGGAAAAACGCCAGCAACGCGGCCTTTTTACGGTTCCTGGCCTT
TTGCTGGCCTTTTGCTCACATGT
