Features (pLannotate 1.2.2; 22 found; start..end, strand, type, name):
      2..287     +  enhancer       CMV enhancer: human cytomegalovirus immediate early enhancer; contains an 18-bp deletion relative to the standard CMV enhancer
    289..566     +  promoter       chicken β-actin promoter: No description available
    567..795     +  intron         hybrid intron: hybrid between chicken β-actin (CBA) and minute virus of mice (MMV) introns (Gray et al., 2011)
    933..2534    +  CDS            Cas9(N): N-terminal portion of Streptococcus pyogenes Cas9 (Zetsche et al., 2015)
   2535..5033    +  CDS            Cas9(C): C-terminal portion of Streptococcus pyogenes Cas9 (Zetsche et al., 2015)
   5034..5081    +  CDS            nucleoplasmin NLS: bipartite nuclear localization signal from nucleoplasmin
   5142..5849    +  CDS            mCherry: mCherry is a basic (constitutively fluorescent) red fluorescent protein published in 2004, derived from Discosoma sp.. It is reported to be a very rapidly-maturing monomer with low acid sensitivity.
   5883..5994    +  polyA_signal   bGH poly(A) signal: bovine growth hormone polyadenylation signal
   6099..6239    +  repeat_region  AAV2 ITR: inverted terminal repeat of adeno-associated virus serotype 2 inverted
   6244..6295    -  misc_feature   bom (fragment): basis of mobility region from pBR322
   6314..6694    +  rep_origin     M13 ori (sequence partly withheld): M13 bacteriophage origin of replication; arrow indicates direction of (+) strand synthesis
   6770..6819    -  misc_feature   bom (fragment): basis of mobility region from pBR322
   6921..6956    -  CDS            rop (fragment): Rop protein, which maintains plasmids at low copy number; rop
   7051..7155    +  promoter       AmpR promoter: bla
   7156..8016    +  CDS            AmpR: β-lactamase; bla; confers resistance to ampicillin, carbenicillin, and related antibiotics
   8187..8775    +  rep_origin     ori: high-copy-number ColE1/pMB1/pBR322/pUC origin of replication
   8837..9077    +  promoter       U6 promoter: RNA polymerase III promoter for human U6 snRNA
   9106..9181    +  misc_RNA       gRNA scaffold: guide RNA scaffold for the Streptococcus pyogenes CRISPR/Cas9 system
   9188..9231    +  misc_RNA       gRNA scaffold (fragment): guide RNA scaffold for the Streptococcus pyogenes CRISPR/Cas9 system
   9272..9512    +  promoter       U6 promoter: RNA polymerase III promoter for human U6 snRNA
   9541..9616    +  misc_RNA       gRNA scaffold: guide RNA scaffold for the Streptococcus pyogenes CRISPR/Cas9 system
   9623..9666    +  misc_RNA       gRNA scaffold (fragment): guide RNA scaffold for the Streptococcus pyogenes CRISPR/Cas9 system
>Addgene plasmid #167295 | pSpCas9nucl-T2A-mCherry - BAKgRNA1- BAKgRNA2 | depositor full sequence | sequence record 330979 | pSpCas9nucl-T2A-mCherry - BAKgRNA1- BAKgRNA2 sequence 9705 bps
CCGTTACATAACTTACGGTAAATGGCCCGCCTGGCTGACCGCCCAACGACCCCCGCCCATTGACGTCAAT
AGTAACGCCAATAGGGACTTTCCATTGACGTCAATGGGTGGAGTATTTACGGTAAACTGCCCACTTGGCA
GTACATCAAGTGTATCATATGCCAAGTACGCCCCCTATTGACGTCAATGACGGTAAATGGCCCGCCTGGC
ATTGTGCCCAGTACATGACCTTATGGGACTTTCCTACTTGGCAGTACATCTACGTATTAGTCATCGCTAT
TACCATGGTCGAGGTGAGCCCCACGTTCTGCTTCACTCTCCCCATCTCCCCCCCCTCCCCACCCCCAATT
TTGTATTTATTTATTTTTTAATTATTTTGTGCAGCGATGGGGGCGGGGGGGGGGGGGGGGCGCGCGCCAG
GCGGGGCGGGGCGGGGCGAGGGGCGGGGCGGGGCGAGGCGGAGAGGTGCGGCGGCAGCCAATCAGAGCGG
CGCGCTCCGAAAGTTTCCTTTTATGGCGAGGCGGCGGCGGCGGCGGCCCTATAAAAAGCGAAGCGCGCGG
CGGGCGGGAGTCGCTGCGACGCTGCCTTCGCCCCGTGCCCCGCTCCGCCGCCGCCTCGCGCCGCCCGCCC
CGGCTCTGACTGACCGCGTTACTCCCACAGGTGAGCGGGCGGGACGGCCCTTCTCCTCCGGGCTGTAATT
AGCTGAGCAAGAGGTAAGGGTTTAAGGGATGGTTGGTTGGTGGGGTATTAATGTTTAATTACCTGGAGCA
CCTGCCTGAAATCACTTTTTTTCAGGTTGGACCGGTGCCACCATGGACTATAAGGACCACGACGGAGACT
ACAAGGATCATGATATTGATTACAAAGACGATGACGATAAGATGGCCCCAAAGAAGAAGCGGAAGGTCGG
TATCCACGGAGTCCCAGCAGCCGACAAGAAGTACAGCATCGGCCTGGACATCGGCACCAACTCTGTGGGC
TGGGCCGTGATCACCGACGAGTACAAGGTGCCCAGCAAGAAATTCAAGGTGCTGGGCAACACCGACCGGC
ACAGCATCAAGAAGAACCTGATCGGAGCCCTGCTGTTCGACAGCGGCGAAACAGCCGAGGCCACCCGGCT
GAAGAGAACCGCCAGAAGAAGATACACCAGACGGAAGAACCGGATCTGCTATCTGCAAGAGATCTTCAGC
AACGAGATGGCCAAGGTGGACGACAGCTTCTTCCACAGACTGGAAGAGTCCTTCCTGGTGGAAGAGGATA
AGAAGCACGAGCGGCACCCCATCTTCGGCAACATCGTGGACGAGGTGGCCTACCACGAGAAGTACCCCAC
CATCTACCACCTGAGAAAGAAACTGGTGGACAGCACCGACAAGGCCGACCTGCGGCTGATCTATCTGGCC
CTGGCCCACATGATCAAGTTCCGGGGCCACTTCCTGATCGAGGGCGACCTGAACCCCGACAACAGCGACG
TGGACAAGCTGTTCATCCAGCTGGTGCAGACCTACAACCAGCTGTTCGAGGAAAACCCCATCAACGCCAG
CGGCGTGGACGCCAAGGCCATCCTGTCTGCCAGACTGAGCAAGAGCAGACGGCTGGAAAATCTGATCGCC
CAGCTGCCCGGCGAGAAGAAGAATGGCCTGTTCGGAAACCTGATTGCCCTGAGCCTGGGCCTGACCCCCA
ACTTCAAGAGCAACTTCGACCTGGCCGAGGATGCCAAACTGCAGCTGAGCAAGGACACCTACGACGACGA
CCTGGACAACCTGCTGGCCCAGATCGGCGACCAGTACGCCGACCTGTTTCTGGCCGCCAAGAACCTGTCC
GACGCCATCCTGCTGAGCGACATCCTGAGAGTGAACACCGAGATCACCAAGGCCCCCCTGAGCGCCTCTA
TGATCAAGAGATACGACGAGCACCACCAGGACCTGACCCTGCTGAAAGCTCTCGTGCGGCAGCAGCTGCC
TGAGAAGTACAAAGAGATTTTCTTCGACCAGAGCAAGAACGGCTACGCCGGCTACATTGACGGCGGAGCC
AGCCAGGAAGAGTTCTACAAGTTCATCAAGCCCATCCTGGAAAAGATGGACGGCACCGAGGAACTGCTCG
TGAAGCTGAACAGAGAGGACCTGCTGCGGAAGCAGCGGACCTTCGACAACGGCAGCATCCCCCACCAGAT
CCACCTGGGAGAGCTGCACGCCATTCTGCGGCGGCAGGAAGATTTTTACCCATTCCTGAAGGACAACCGG
GAAAAGATCGAGAAGATCCTGACCTTCCGCATCCCCTACTACGTGGGCCCTCTGGCCAGGGGAAACAGCA
GATTCGCCTGGATGACCAGAAAGAGCGAGGAAACCATCACCCCCTGGAACTTCGAGGAAGTGGTGGACAA
GGGCGCTTCCGCCCAGAGCTTCATCGAGCGGATGACCAACTTCGATAAGAACCTGCCCAACGAGAAGGTG
CTGCCCAAGCACAGCCTGCTGTACGAGTACTTCACCGTGTATAACGAGCTGACCAAAGTGAAATACGTGA
CCGAGGGAATGAGAAAGCCCGCCTTCCTGAGCGGCGAGCAGAAAAAGGCCATCGTGGACCTGCTGTTCAA
GACCAACCGGAAAGTGACCGTGAAGCAGCTGAAAGAGGACTACTTCAAGAAAATCGAGTGCTTCGACTCC
GTGGAAATCTCCGGCGTGGAAGATCGGTTCAACGCCTCCCTGGGCACATACCACGATCTGCTGAAAATTA
TCAAGGACAAGGACTTCCTGGACAATGAGGAAAACGAGGACATTCTGGAAGATATCGTGCTGACCCTGAC
ACTGTTTGAGGACAGAGAGATGATCGAGGAACGGCTGAAAACCTATGCCCACCTGTTCGACGACAAAGTG
ATGAAGCAGCTGAAGCGGCGGAGATACACCGGCTGGGGCAGGCTGAGCCGGAAGCTGATCAACGGCATCC
GGGACAAGCAGTCCGGCAAGACAATCCTGGATTTCCTGAAGTCCGACGGCTTCGCCAACAGAAACTTCAT
GCAGCTGATCCACGACGACAGCCTGACCTTTAAAGAGGACATCCAGAAAGCCCAGGTGTCCGGCCAGGGC
GATAGCCTGCACGAGCACATTGCCAATCTGGCCGGCAGCCCCGCCATTAAGAAGGGCATCCTGCAGACAG
TGAAGGTGGTGGACGAGCTCGTGAAAGTGATGGGCCGGCACAAGCCCGAGAACATCGTGATCGAAATGGC
CAGAGAGAACCAGACCACCCAGAAGGGACAGAAGAACAGCCGCGAGAGAATGAAGCGGATCGAAGAGGGC
ATCAAAGAGCTGGGCAGCCAGATCCTGAAAGAACACCCCGTGGAAAACACCCAGCTGCAGAACGAGAAGC
TGTACCTGTACTACCTGCAGAATGGGCGGGATATGTACGTGGACCAGGAACTGGACATCAACCGGCTGTC
CGACTACGATGTGGACCATATCGTGCCTCAGAGCTTTCTGAAGGACGACTCCATCGACAACAAGGTGCTG
ACCAGAAGCGACAAGAACCGGGGCAAGAGCGACAACGTGCCCTCCGAAGAGGTCGTGAAGAAGATGAAGA
ACTACTGGCGGCAGCTGCTGAACGCCAAGCTGATTACCCAGAGAAAGTTCGACAATCTGACCAAGGCCGA
GAGAGGCGGCCTGAGCGAACTGGATAAGGCCGGCTTCATCAAGAGACAGCTGGTGGAAACCCGGCAGATC
ACAAAGCACGTGGCACAGATCCTGGACTCCCGGATGAACACTAAGTACGACGAGAATGACAAGCTGATCC
GGGAAGTGAAAGTGATCACCCTGAAGTCCAAGCTGGTGTCCGATTTCCGGAAGGATTTCCAGTTTTACAA
AGTGCGCGAGATCAACAACTACCACCACGCCCACGACGCCTACCTGAACGCCGTCGTGGGAACCGCCCTG
ATCAAAAAGTACCCTAAGCTGGAAAGCGAGTTCGTGTACGGCGACTACAAGGTGTACGACGTGCGGAAGA
TGATCGCCAAGAGCGAGCAGGAAATCGGCAAGGCTACCGCCAAGTACTTCTTCTACAGCAACATCATGAA
CTTTTTCAAGACCGAGATTACCCTGGCCAACGGCGAGATCCGGAAGCGGCCTCTGATCGAGACAAACGGC
GAAACCGGGGAGATCGTGTGGGATAAGGGCCGGGATTTTGCCACCGTGCGGAAAGTGCTGAGCATGCCCC
AAGTGAATATCGTGAAAAAGACCGAGGTGCAGACAGGCGGCTTCAGCAAAGAGTCTATCCTGCCCAAGAG
GAACAGCGATAAGCTGATCGCCAGAAAGAAGGACTGGGACCCTAAGAAGTACGGCGGCTTCGACAGCCCC
ACCGTGGCCTATTCTGTGCTGGTGGTGGCCAAAGTGGAAAAGGGCAAGTCCAAGAAACTGAAGAGTGTGA
AAGAGCTGCTGGGGATCACCATCATGGAAAGAAGCAGCTTCGAGAAGAATCCCATCGACTTTCTGGAAGC
CAAGGGCTACAAAGAAGTGAAAAAGGACCTGATCATCAAGCTGCCTAAGTACTCCCTGTTCGAGCTGGAA
AACGGCCGGAAGAGAATGCTGGCCTCTGCCGGCGAACTGCAGAAGGGAAACGAACTGGCCCTGCCCTCCA
AATATGTGAACTTCCTGTACCTGGCCAGCCACTATGAGAAGCTGAAGGGCTCCCCCGAGGATAATGAGCA
GAAACAGCTGTTTGTGGAACAGCACAAGCACTACCTGGACGAGATCATCGAGCAGATCAGCGAGTTCTCC
AAGAGAGTGATCCTGGCCGACGCTAATCTGGACAAAGTGCTGTCCGCCTACAACAAGCACCGGGATAAGC
CCATCAGAGAGCAGGCCGAGAATATCATCCACCTGTTTACCCTGACCAATCTGGGAGCCCCTGCCGCCTT
CAAGTACTTTGACACCACCATCGACCGGAAGAGGTACACCAGCACCAAAGAGGTGCTGGACGCCACCCTG
ATCCACCAGAGCATCACCGGCCTGTACGAGACACGGATCGACCTGTCTCAGCTGGGAGGCGACAAAAGGC
CGGCGGCCACGAAAAAGGCCGGCCAGGCAAAAAAGAAAAAGGAATTCGAAGGAAGGGGCTCTTTGCTTAC
TTGTGGAGATGTTGAGGAAAATCCAGGACCCATGGTGAGCAAGGGCGAGGAGGATAACATGGCCATCATC
AAGGAGTTCATGCGCTTCAAGGTGCACATGGAGGGCTCCGTGAACGGCCACGAGTTCGAGATCGAGGGCG
AGGGCGAGGGCCGCCCCTACGAGGGCACCCAGACCGCCAAGCTGAAGGTGACCAAGGGTGGCCCCCTGCC
CTTCGCCTGGGACATCCTGTCCCCTCAGTTCATGTACGGCTCCAAGGCCTACGTGAAGCACCCCGCCGAC
ATCCCCGACTACTTGAAGCTGTCCTTCCCCGAGGGCTTCAAGTGGGAGCGCGTGATGAACTTCGAGGACG
GCGGCGTGGTGACCGTGACCCAGGACTCCTCCCTGCAGGACGGCGAGTTCATCTACAAGGTGAAGCTGCG
CGGCACCAACTTCCCCTCCGACGGCCCCGTAATGCAGAAGAAAACCATGGGCTGGGAGGCCTCCTCCGAG
CGGATGTACCCCGAGGACGGCGCCCTGAAGGGCGAGATCAAGCAGAGGCTGAAGCTGAAGGACGGCGGCC
ACTACGACGCTGAGGTCAAGACCACCTACAAGGCCAAGAAGCCCGTGCAGCTGCCCGGCGCCTACAACGT
CAACATCAAGTTGGACATCACCTCCCACAACGAGGACTACACCATCGTGGAACAGTACGAACGCGCCGAG
GGCCGCCACTCCACCGGCGGCATGGACGAGCTGTACAAGGAATTCTAACTAGAGCTCGCTGATCAGCCTC
GACTGTGCCTTCTAGTTGCCAGCCATCTGTTGTTTGCCCCTCCCCCGTGCCTTCCTTGACCCTGGAAGGT
GCCACTCCCACTGTCCTTTCCTAATAAAATGAGGAAATTGCATCGCATTGTCTGAGTAGGTGTCATTCTA
TTCTGGGGGGTGGGGTGGGGCAGGACAGCAAGGGGGAGGATTGGGAAGAGAATAGCAGGCATGCTGGGGA
GCGGCCGCAGGAACCCCTAGTGATGGAGTTGGCCACTCCCTCTCTGCGCGCTCGCTCGCTCACTGAGGCC
GGGCGACCAAAGGTCGCCCGACGCCCGGGCTTTGCCCGGGCGGCCTCAGTGAGCGAGCGAGCGCGCAGCT
GCCTGCAGGGGCGCCTGATGCGGTATTTTCTCCTTACGCATCTGTGCGGTATTTCACACCGCATA
[142 nt withheld, positions 6296-6437]
C
[141 nt withheld, positions 6439-6579]
CCTTTGACGTTGGAGTCCACGTTCTTT
[37 nt withheld, positions 6607-6643]
ACCCTATCTCGGGCTATTCTTTTGATTTATAAGGGATTTTGCCGATTTCGGCCTATTGGTTAAAAAATGA
GCTGATTTAACAAAAATTTAACGCGAATTTTAACAAAATATTAACGTTTACAATTTTATGGTGCACTCTC
AGTACAATCTGCTCTGATGCCGCATAGTTAAGCCAGCCCCGACACCCGCCAACACCCGCTGACGCGCCCT
GACGGGCTTGTCTGCTCCCGGCATCCGCTTACAGACAAGCTGTGACCGTCTCCGGGAGCTGCATGTGTCA
GAGGTTTTCACCGTCATCACCGAAACGCGCGAGACGAAAGGGCCTCGTGATACGCCTATTTTTATAGGTT
AATGTCATGATAATAATGGTTTCTTAGACGTCAGGTGGCACTTTTCGGGGAAATGTGCGCGGAACCCCTA
TTTGTTTATTTTTCTAAATACATTCAAATATGTATCCGCTCATGAGACAATAACCCTGATAAATGCTTCA
ATAATATTGAAAAAGGAAGAGTATGAGTATTCAACATTTCCGTGTCGCCCTTATTCCCTTTTTTGCGGCA
TTTTGCCTTCCTGTTTTTGCTCACCCAGAAACGCTGGTGAAAGTAAAAGATGCTGAAGATCAGTTGGGTG
CACGAGTGGGTTACATCGAACTGGATCTCAACAGCGGTAAGATCCTTGAGAGTTTTCGCCCCGAAGAACG
TTTTCCAATGATGAGCACTTTTAAAGTTCTGCTATGTGGCGCGGTATTATCCCGTATTGACGCCGGGCAA
GAGCAACTCGGTCGCCGCATACACTATTCTCAGAATGACTTGGTTGAGTACTCACCAGTCACAGAAAAGC
ATCTTACGGATGGCATGACAGTAAGAGAATTATGCAGTGCTGCCATAACCATGAGTGATAACACTGCGGC
CAACTTACTTCTGACAACGATCGGAGGACCGAAGGAGCTAACCGCTTTTTTGCACAACATGGGGGATCAT
GTAACTCGCCTTGATCGTTGGGAACCGGAGCTGAATGAAGCCATACCAAACGACGAGCGTGACACCACGA
TGCCTGTAGCAATGGCAACAACGTTGCGCAAACTATTAACTGGCGAACTACTTACTCTAGCTTCCCGGCA
ACAATTAATAGACTGGATGGAGGCGGATAAAGTTGCAGGACCACTTCTGCGCTCGGCCCTTCCGGCTGGC
TGGTTTATTGCTGATAAATCTGGAGCCGGTGAGCGTGGAAGCCGCGGTATCATTGCAGCACTGGGGCCAG
ATGGTAAGCCCTCCCGTATCGTAGTTATCTACACGACGGGGAGTCAGGCAACTATGGATGAACGAAATAG
ACAGATCGCTGAGATAGGTGCCTCACTGATTAAGCATTGGTAACTGTCAGACCAAGTTTACTCATATATA
CTTTAGATTGATTTAAAACTTCATTTTTAATTTAAAAGGATCTAGGTGAAGATCCTTTTTGATAATCTCA
TGACCAAAATCCCTTAACGTGAGTTTTCGTTCCACTGAGCGTCAGACCCCGTAGAAAAGATCAAAGGATC
TTCTTGAGATCCTTTTTTTCTGCGCGTAATCTGCTGCTTGCAAACAAAAAAACCACCGCTACCAGCGGTG
GTTTGTTTGCCGGATCAAGAGCTACCAACTCTTTTTCCGAAGGTAACTGGCTTCAGCAGAGCGCAGATAC
CAAATACTGTCCTTCTAGTGTAGCCGTAGTTAGGCCACCACTTCAAGAACTCTGTAGCACCGCCTACATA
CCTCGCTCTGCTAATCCTGTTACCAGTGGCTGCTGCCAGTGGCGATAAGTCGTGTCTTACCGGGTTGGAC
TCAAGACGATAGTTACCGGATAAGGCGCAGCGGTCGGGCTGAACGGGGGGTTCGTGCACACAGCCCAGCT
TGGAGCGAACGACCTACACCGAACTGAGATACCTACAGCGTGAGCTATGAGAAAGCGCCACGCTTCCCGA
AGGGAGAAAGGCGGACAGGTATCCGGTAAGCGGCAGGGTCGGAACAGGAGAGCGCACGAGGGAGCTTCCA
GGGGGAAACGCCTGGTATCTTTATAGTCCTGTCGGGTTTCGCCACCTCTGACTTGAGCGTCGATTTTTGT
GATGCTCGTCAGGGGGGCGGAGCCTATGGAAAAACGCCAGCAACGCGGCCTTTTTACGGTTCCTGGCCTT
TTGCTGGCCTTTTGCTCACATGTGAGGGCCTATTTCCCATGATTCCTTCATATTTGCATATACGATACAA
GGCTGTTAGAGAGATAATTGGAATTAATTTGACTGTAAACACAAAGATATTAGTACAAAATACGTGACGT
AGAAAGTAATAATTTCTTGGGTAGTTTGCAGTTTTAAAATTATGTTTTAAAATGGACTATCATATGCTTA
CCGTAACTTGAAAGTATTTCGATTTCTTGGCTTTATATATCTTGTGGAAAGGACGAAACACCGCATGAAG
TCGACCACGAAGGTTTTAGAGCTAGAAATAGCAAGTTAAAATAAGGCTAGTCCGTTATCAACTTGAAAAA
GTGGCACCGAGTCGGTGCTTTTTTGTTTTAGAGCTAGAAATAGCAAGTTAAAATAAGGCTAGTCCGTTTT
TAGCGCGTGCGCCAATTCTGCAGACAAATGGCTCTAGAGAGGGCCTATTTCCCATGATTCCTTCATATTT
GCATATACGATACAAGGCTGTTAGAGAGATAATTGGAATTAATTTGACTGTAAACACAAAGATATTAGTA
CAAAATACGTGACGTAGAAAGTAATAATTTCTTGGGTAGTTTGCAGTTTTAAAATTATGTTTTAAAATGG
ACTATCATATGCTTACCGTAACTTGAAAGTATTTCGATTTCTTGGCTTTATATATCTTGTGGAAAGGACG
AAACACCGGCCATGCTGGTAGACGTGTGTTTTAGAGCTAGAAATAGCAAGTTAAAATAAGGCTAGTCCGT
TATCAACTTGAAAAAGTGGCACCGAGTCGGTGCTTTTTTGTTTTAGAGCTAGAAATAGCAAGTTAAAATA
AGGCTAGTCCGTTTTTAGCGCGTGCGCCAATTCTGCAGACAAATGGCGGTAC
